>Addgene plasmid #244725 | CL20_mEGFP_FOidr_173 | addgene full sequence | sequence record 488193 | Addgene NGS Result
AAAAAAAATCTAACCTCAAGTCAAGGCTTTTCTATGGAATAAGGAATGGACAGCAGGGGGCTGTTTCATA
TACTGATGACCTCTTTATAGCCAACCTTTGTTCATGGCAGCCAGCATATGGGCATATGTTGCCAAACTCT
AAACCAAATACTCATTCTGATGTTTTAAATGATTTGCCCTCCCATATGTCCTTCCGAGTGAGAGACACAA
AAAATTCCAACACACTATTGCAATGAAAATAAATTTCCTTTATTAGCCAGAAGTCAGATGCTCAAGGGGC
TTCATGATGTCCCCATAATTTTTGGCAGAGGGAAAAAGATCTGCTAGCTCGAGCAGCTGAAGCTTTATTG
AGGCTTAAGCAGTGGGTTCCCTAGTTAGCCAGAGAGCTCCCAGGCTCAGATCTGGTCTAACCAGAGAGAC
CCAGTACAGGCAAAAAGCAGATCTTGTCTTCTTTGGGAGTGAATTAGCCCTTCCAGTCCCCCCTTTTCTT
TTAAAAAGTGGCTAAGATCTACAGCTGCCTTGTAAGTCATTGGTCTTAAAGGTACCGTAATCTTATCTAG
AACCGGTTCAGCGCGTCGTCGAACTCAAACCGGAGACCCACAAGTTACGACCAGAACCTGAACCCACGCG
CCCCTTTTCGTCCTTGATAATTGGCTTAATGTCTTTTTCCTCTTTAAAGCTACTCATTTTTTGGTCAGCA
CCTTCGCTAGTGCTGGACTCCTTCGGGGCGGGTGGAACCTCATTACAGGCGTCGAAGTCGAATTTACGTC
CATCCTCCTTGGAATCGCGGGCTTCTGGGCTCGGCGCCTCTGTGGGGGCTTCAGCCAGCTCCTCAGAACT
CGCTTCAGCTAATTCAGATGCCGCACTACTTTGTTCTACGGCGGGCTCCAGACCGACTGGTTCACAGTCA
GTACGTTCTCCATCTCCTGGCTGCTCTGCTGGTTCACGCTTGACGACAGCCAGCAGGCTGTCTGCCTTGC
TGCTTTGGGCGTGGGCCGTACTTTCCGAAGCAAGGTCCAGGTCCCCTTCCTCAGGGTGCGCGGAGTCGAA
CAGGTCCTCTTCTTCGGCCAGCTTACGGTCAGGACCAACAGAGCTTGTATCTTGTGCGAAGGGTTGCTCT
AATTCCGAACTTTCTTCTTTCACAGGCTCCGATTTACACGTCTCACCAAGGATGTCAAGGATCTTCTCGT
TCTCTGGCTCCAATAATGATTCTTCAATGTCGGGAGTAACTTTGAAGTTTAAGCTGGAGGTTTCCAATGT
ATTCTTAAACCCCTCCCCATCCACGGCGTGCTCTGGCGGTTGGGCAGGTAATTGACGCAATTGCGCCGCA
ACGTACTCCTTGGAGTCACAGAAGGAATCAAGCAAGCCGTCAGTCCCGTCCTCGCCAAAGTCGGGAGCAC
TGGAGTTAGCGACCTCCGTCTCGTCTAATACGGACATGTCCATCATACCCATATTTTGTAAATTCTCAAG
CGAAGCCTCCATATCTTCTTGCCCATCGCGCGAGTCGTCCTCCAGTCCGTTGTCCTCCGTCCCCTCCTCT
TCCATTTTCAATCCCTTCACGCAACGCTTGGCAGACTTTTTAGAAGTGGCCTCCAACTCAATCCCGATTT
CGTCGGGGTCTTGTCCCTCTTCTTTCACTGCTTTCTTCAGACGTTCCATCAGTACGCTTTTGTTCCCCCC
CGTATCTAAGTTACGTTTCTTTAACTCTGCGCGTAAATCGATCACGCGAAGCTCACTCAAACGACGTGTC
CCAGTCTCTGCGACCCCAGGACCCAAGCTAGCCGTCCCTGGTCCGCTGTCTCCTGACCCTGGAAGCGTTT
CGGCCATCCGGGAAGCGGCCGCACTTCCCCCGGAGCCTCCGCTTCCGCCCTTGTACAGCTCGTCCATGCC
GAGAGTGATCCCGGCGGCGGTCACGAACTCCAGCAGGACCATGTGATCGCGCTTCTCGTTGGGGTCTTTG
CTCAGCTTGGACTGGGTGCTCAGGTAGTGGTTGTCGGGCAGCAGCACGGGGCCGTCGCCGATGGGGGTGT
TCTGCTGGTAGTGGTCGGCGAGCTGCACGCTGCCGTCCTCGATGTTGTGGCGGATCTTGAAGTTCACCTT
GATGCCGTTCTTCTGCTTGTCGGCCATGATATAGACGTTGTGGCTGTTGTAGTTGTACTCCAGCTTGTGC
CCCAGGATGTTGCCGTCCTCCTTGAAGTCGATGCCCTTCAGCTCGATGCGGTTCACCAGGGTGTCGCCCT
CGAACTTCACCTCGGCGCGGGTCTTGTAGTTGCCGTCGTCCTTGAAGAAGATGGTGCGCTCCTGGACGTA
GCCTTCGGGCATGGCGGACTTGAAGAAGTCGTGCTGCTTCATGTGGTCGGGGTAGCGGCTGAAGCACTGC
ACGCCGTAGGTCAGGGTGGTCACGAGGGTGGGCCAGGGCACGGGCAGCTTGCCGGTGGTGCAGATGAACT
TCAGGGTCAGCTTGCCGTAGGTGGCATCGCCCTCGCCCTCGCCGGACACGCTGAACTTGTGGCCGTTTAC
GTCGCCGTCCAGCTCGACCAGGATGGGCACCACCCCGGTGAACAGCTCCTCGCCCTTGCTCACCATGGTG
GCGACCGGTGGATCCCGGGCCCGCGGTACCGTCGACTGCAGAATTCGGTTCACTAAACGAGCCCGGTTCA
CTAAACGAGCTCTGCTTATATAGACCTCCCACCGTACACGCCTACCGCCCATTTGCGTCAATGGGGCGGA
GTTGTTACGACATTTTGGAAAGTCCCGTTGATTTTGGTGCCAAAACAAACTCCCATTGACGTCAATGGGG
TGGAGACTTGGAAATCCCCGTGAGTCAAACCGCTATCCACGCCCATTGATGTACTGCCAAAACCGCATCA
CCATGGTAATAGCGATGACTAATACGTAGATGTACTGCCAAGTAGGAAAGTCCCATAAGGTCATGTACTG
GGCATAATGCCAGGCGGGCCATTTACCGTCATTGACGTCAATAGGGGGCGTACTTGGCATATGATACACT
TGATGTACTGCCAAGTGGGCAGTTTACCGTAAATACTCCACCCATTGACGTCAATGGAAAGTCCCTATTG
GCGTTACTATGGGAACATACGTCATTATTGACGTCAATGGGCGGGGGTCGTTGGGCGGTCAGCCAGGCGG
GCCATTTACCGTAAGTTATGTAACGCGGAACTCCATATATGGGCTATGAACTAATGACCCCGTAATTGAT
TACTATTAATAACTAGCACGCGTTCGAAGCTTGAGCTCGGTCCCCTCGGGGTTGGGAGGTGGGTCTGAAA
CGATAATGGTGAATATCCCTGCCTAACTCTATTCACTATAGAAAGTACAGCAAAAACTATTCTTAAACCT
ACCAAGCCTCCTACTATCATTATGAATAATTTTATATACCACAGCCAATTTGTTATGTTAAACCAATTCC
ACAAACTTGCCCATTTATCTAATTCCAATAATTCTTGTTCATTCTTTTCTTGCTGGTTTTGCGATTCTTC
AATTAAGGAGTGTATTAAGCTTGTGTAATTGTTAATTTCTCTGTCCCACTCCATCCAGGTCGTGTGATTC
CAAATCTGTTCCAGAGATTTATTACTCCAACTAGCATTCCAAGGCACAGCAGTGGTGCAAATGAGTTTTC
CAGAGCAACCCCAAATCCCCAGGAGCTGTTGATCCTTTAGGTATCTTTCCACAGCCAGGATTCTTGCCTG
GAGCTGCTTGATGCCCCAGACTGTGAGTTGCAACAGATGCTGTTGCGCCTCAATAGCCCTCAGCAAATTG
TTCTGCTGCTGCACTATACCAGACAATAATTGTCTGGCCTGTACCGTCAGCGTCATTGACGCTGCGCCCA
TAGTGCTTCCTGCTGCTCCCAAGAACCCAAGGAACAAAGCTCCTATTCCCACTGCTCTTTTTTCTCTCTG
CACCACTCTTCTCTTTGCCTTGGTGGGTGCTACTCCTAATGGTTCAATTTTTACTACTTTATATTTATAT
AATTCACTTCTCCAATTGTCCCTCATATCTCCTCCTTATGGTGTTTTACTAAACTTTTCCATGTTCTAAT
CCTCATCCTGTCTACTTGCCACACAATCATCACCTGCCATCTGTTTTCCATAATCCCTAATGATCTTTGC
TTTTCTTCTTGGCACTACTTTTATGTCACTATTATCTTGTATTACTACTGCCCCTTCACCTTTCCAGAGG
AGCTTTGCTGGTCCTTTCCAAAGTGGATTTCTGCTGTCCCTGTAATAAACCCGAAAATTTTGAATTTTTG
TAATTTGTTTTTGTAATTCTTTAGTTTGTATGTCTGTTGCTATTATGTCTACTATTCTTTCCCCTGCACT
GTACCCCCCAATCCCCCCTTTTCTTTTAAAATTGTGGATGAATACTGCCATTTGTACTGCTGTCTTAAGA
TGTTCAGCCTGATCTCTTACCTGTCCTATAATTTTCTTTAATTCTTTATTCATAGATTCTACTACTCCTT
GACTTTGGGGATTGTAGGGAATTTCCAGGTCTGAAGATCCTGCTGCTTGCTGTGCTTTTTTCTTACTTTT
GTTTTGCTCTTCCTCTATCTTGTCTAAAGCTTCCTTGGTGTCTTTTATCTCTATCCTTTGATGCACACAA
TAGAGGGTTGCTACTGTATTATATAATGATCTAAGTTCTTCTGATCCTGTCTGAAGGGATGGTTGTAGCT
GTCCCAGTATTTGTCTACAGCCTTCTGATGTTTCTAACAGGCCAGTATTAACTGCGAATCGTTCTAGCTC
CCTGCTTGCCCATACTATATGTTTTAATTTATATTTTTTCTTTCCCCCTGGCCTTAACCGAATTTTTTCC
CATCGCGATCTAATTCTCCCCCGCTTAATACTGACGCTCTCGCACCCATCTCTCTCCTTCTAGCCTCCGC
TAGTCAAAATTTTTGGCGTACTCACCAGTCGCCGCCCCTCGCCTCTTGCCGTGCGCGCTTCAGCAAGCCG
AGTCCTGCGTCGAGAGAGCTCCTCTGGTTTCCCTTTCGCTTTCAAGTCCCTGTTCGGGCGCCACTGCTAG
AGATTTTCCACACTGACTAAAAGGGTCTGAGGGATCTCTAGTTACCAGAGTCACACAACAGACGGGCACA
CACTACTTGAAGCACTCAAGGCAAGCTTTATTGAGGCTTAAGCAGTGGGTTCCCTAGTTAGCCAGAGAGC
TCCCAGGCTCAGATCTGGTCTAACCAGAGAGACCCAGTACAGGCAAAAAGCAGCTGCTTATATGCAGGAT
CTGAGGGCTCGCCACTCCCCAGTCCCGCCCAGGCCACGCCTCCCATGGTAATAGCGATGACTAATACGTA
GATGTACTGCCAAGTAGGAAAGTCCCATAAGGTCATGTACTGGGCATAATGCCAGGCGGGCCATTTACCG
TCATTGACGTCAATAGGGGGCGTACTTGGCATATGATACACTTGATGTACTGCCAAGTGGGCAGTTTACC
GTAAATACTCCACCCATTGACGTCAATGGAAAGTCCCTATTGGCGTTACTATGGGAACATACGTCATTAT
TGACGTCAATGGGCGGGGGTCGTTGGGCGGTCAGCCAGGCGGGCCATTTACCGTAAGTTATGTAACGCGG
AACTCCATATATGGGCTATGAACTAATGACCCCGTAATTGATTACTATTAATAACTAGTCAATAATCAAT
GTCGACCCAGGTGGCACTTTTCGGGGAAATGTGCGCGGAACCCCTATTTGTTTATTTTTCTAAATACATT
CAAATATGTATCCGCTCATGAGACAATAACCCTGATAAATGCTTCAATAATATTGAAAAAGGAAGAGTAT
GAGTATTCAACATTTCCGTGTCGCCCTTATTCCCTTTTTTGCGGCATTTTGCCTTCCTGTTTTTGCTCAC
CCAGAAACGCTGGTGAAAGTAAAAGATGCTGAAGATCAGTTGGGTGCACGAGTGGGTTACATCGAACTGG
ATCTCAACAGCGGTAAGATCCTTGAGAGTTTTCGCCCCGAAGAACGTTTTCCAATGATGAGCACTTTTAA
AGTTCTGCTATGTGGCGCGGTATTATCCCGTATTGACGCCGGGCAAGAGCAACTCGGTCGCCGCATACAC
TATTCTCAGAATGACTTGGTTGAGTACTCACCAGTCACAGAAAAGCATCTTACGGATGGCATGACAGTAA
GAGAATTATGCAGTGCTGCCATAACCATGAGTGATAACACTGCGGCCAACTTACTTCTGACAACGATCGG
AGGACCGAAGGAGCTAACCGCTTTTTTGCACAACATGGGGGATCATGTAACTCGCCTTGATCGTTGGGAA
CCGGAGCTGAATGAAGCCATACCAAACGACGAGCGTGACACCACGATGCCTGTAGCAATGGCAACAACGT
TGCGCAAACTATTAACTGGCGAACTACTTACTCTAGCTTCCCGGCAACAATTAATAGACTGGATGGAGGC
GGATAAAGTTGCAGGACCACTTCTGCGCTCGGCCCTTCCGGCTGGCTGGTTTATTGCTGATAAATCTGGA
GCCGGTGAGCGTGGGTCTCGCGGTATCATTGCAGCACTGGGGCCAGATGGTAAGCCCTCCCGTATCGTAG
TTATCTACACGACGGGGAGTCAGGCAACTATGGATGAACGAAATAGACAGATCGCTGAGATAGGTGCCTC
ACTGATTAAGCATTGGTAACTGTCAGACCAAGTTTACTCATATATACTTTAGATTGATTTAAAACTTCAT
TTTTAATTTAAAAGGATCTAGGTGAAGATCCTTTTTGATAATCTCATGACCAAAATCCCTTAACGTGAGT
TTTCGTTCCACTGAGCGTCAGACCCCGTAGAAAAGATCAAAGGATCTTCTTGAGATCCTTTTTTTCTGCG
CGTAATCTGCTGCTTGCAAACAAAAAAACCACCGCTACCAGCGGTGGTTTGTTTGCCGGATCAAGAGCTA
CCAACTCTTTTTCCGAAGGTAACTGGCTTCAGCAGAGCGCAGATACCAAATACTGTTCTTCTAGTGTAGC
CGTAGTTAGGCCACCACTTCAAGAACTCTGTAGCACCGCCTACATACCTCGCTCTGCTAATCCTGTTACC
AGTGGCTGCTGCCAGTGGCGATAAGTCGTGTCTTACCGGGTTGGACTCAAGACGATAGTTACCGGATAAG
GCGCAGCGGTCGGGCTGAACGGGGGGTTCGTGCACACAGCCCAGCTTGGAGCGAACGACCTACACCGAAC
TGAGATACCTACAGCGTGAGCTATGAGAAAGCGCCACGCTTCCCGAAGGGAGAAAGGCGGACAGGTATCC
GGTAAGCGGCAGGGTCGGAACAGGAGAGCGCACGAGGGAGCTTCCAGGGGGAAACGCCTGGTATCTTTAT
AGTCCTGTCGGGTTTCGCCACCTCTGACTTGAGCGTCGATTTTTGTGATGCTCGTCAGGGGGGCGGAGCC
TATGGAAAAACGCCAGCAACGCGGCCTTTTTACGGTTCCTGGCCTTTTGCTGGCCTTTTGCTCACATGTT
CTTTCCTGCGTTATCCCCTGATTCTGTGGATAACCGTATTACCGCCTTTGAGTGAGCTGATACCGCTCGC
CGCAGCCGAACGACCGAGCGCAGCGAGTCAGTGAGCGAGGAAGCGGAAGAGCGCCCAATACGCAAACCGC
CTCTCCCCGCGCGTTGGCCGATTCATTAATGCAGCGGATCCAGACATGATAAGATACATTGATGAGTTTG
GACAAACCACAACTAGAATGCAGTGAAAAAAATGCTTTATTTGTGAAATTTGTGATGCTATTGCTTTATT
TGTAACCATTATAAGCTGCAATAAACAAGTTAGCTTTTTGCAAAAGCCTAGGCCTCCAAAAAAGCCTCCT
CACTACTTCTGGAATAGCTCAGAGGCCGAGGCGGCCTCGGCCTCTGCATAAATAAAAAAAATTAGTCAGC
CATGGGGCGGAGAATGGGCGGAACTGGGCGGAGTTAGGGGCGGGATGGGCGGAGTTAGGGGCGGGACTAT
GGTTGCTGACTAATTGAGATGCGGATCCGCTGGCACGACAGGTTTCCCGACTGGAAAGCGGGCAGTGAGC
GCAACGCAATTAATGTGAGTTAGCTCACTCATTAGGCACCCCAGGCTTTACACTTTATGCTTCCGGCTCG
TATGTTGTGTGGAATTGTGAGCGGATAACAATTTCACACAGGAAACAGCTATGACCATGATTACGCCAAG
CTTGGGCTGCAGGTCGAGGGATCTCCATAAGAGAAGAGGGACAGCTATGACTGGGAGTAGTCAGGAGAGG
AGGAAAAATCTGGCTAGTAAAACATGTAAGGAAAATTTTAGGGATGTTAAAGAAAAAAATAACACAAAAC
AAAATAT
Features (pLannotate 1.2.2; 29 found; start..end, strand, type, name):
    199..254     -  polyA_signal   β-globin poly(A) signal: rabbit β-globin polyadenylation signal (Gil and Proudfoot, 1987)
    340..475     -  LTR            3' LTR (ΔU3) (fragment): self-inactivating 3' long terminal repeat (LTR) from HIV-1
    477..545     -  CDS            nef (fragment): NEF_HV1Z2 - Experimental evidence at protein level: Swiss-Prot protein existence level 1. Extracellular Nef protein targets CD4(+) T-lymphocytes for apoptosis by interacting with CXCR4 surface receptors. From Human immunodeficiency virus type 1 group M subtype D (isolate Z2/CDC-Z34) (HIV-1).
    571..1827    -  CDS            SAFB2 (fragment): SAFB2_HUMAN - Also known as KIAA0138. Experimental evidence at protein level: Swiss-Prot protein existence level 1. Binds to scaffold/matrix attachment region (S/MAR) DNA. Can function as an estrogen receptor corepressor and can also inhibit cell proliferation. From Homo sapiens (Human).
   1870..2586    -  CDS            mEGFP: mEGFP is a basic (constitutively fluorescent) green fluorescent protein published in 2002, derived from Aequorea victoria. It has moderate acid sensitivity.
   2600..2637    -  misc_feature   MCS (fragment): multiple cloning site
   2636..2652    -  promoter       tight TRE promoter (fragment): Tet-responsive promoter PTight, consisting of seven tet operator sequences followed by the minimal CMV promoter
   2668..2871    -  promoter       CMV promoter: human cytomegalovirus (CMV) immediate early promoter
   2872..3175    -  enhancer       CMV enhancer: human cytomegalovirus immediate early enhancer
   3243..3259    -  misc_feature   MCS (fragment): multiple cloning site
   3259..3284    -  CDS            Rev (fragment): human immunodeficiency virus 1 (HIV-1) Rev protein; rev; enhances nuclear export of unspliced and incompletely spliced viral mRNAs
   3661..3894    -  misc_feature   RRE: The Rev response element (RRE) of HIV-1 allows for Rev-dependent mRNA export from the nucleus to the cytoplasm.
   4028..4111    -  CDS            vif (fragment): VIF_HV1BR - Experimental evidence at protein level: Swiss-Prot protein existence level 1. Counteracts the innate antiviral activity of host APOBEC3F and APOBEC3G. Forms a complex with host APOBEC3F and APOBEC3G thus preventing the entry of these lethally hypermutating enzymes into progeny virions. Recruits an active E3 ubiquitin ligase complex composed of elongin BC, CUL5, and RBX2 to induce polyubiquitination of APOBEC3G and APOBEC3F. In turn, they are directed to the 26S proteasome for degradation. Vif interaction with APOBEC3G also blocks its cytidine deaminase activity in a proteasome-inde
   4254..4371    -  misc_feature   cPPT/CTS: central polypurine tract and central termination sequence of HIV-1
   4520..4879    -  CDS            HIV-1 gag (fragment): gag protein from human immunodeficiency virus 1; gag
   4863..4988    -  misc_feature   HIV-1 Ψ: packaging signal of human immunodeficiency virus type 1
   5035..5292    -  LTR            5' LTR (truncated): truncated 5' long terminal repeat (LTR) from HIV-1
   5294..5673    -  enhancer       CMV enhancer: human cytomegalovirus immediate early enhancer
   5704..5808    +  promoter       AmpR promoter: bla
   5809..6669    +  CDS            AmpR: β-lactamase; bla; confers resistance to ampicillin, carbenicillin, and related antibiotics
   6840..7428    +  rep_origin     ori: high-copy-number ColE1/pMB1/pBR322/pUC origin of replication
   7611..7665    +  CDS            lacI (fragment): lac repressor; lacI; The lac repressor binds to the lac operator to inhibit transcription in E. coli. This inhibition can be relieved by adding lactose or isopropyl-β-D-thiogalactopyranoside (IPTG).
   7667..7801    -  polyA_signal   SV40 poly(A) signal: SV40 polyadenylation signal
   7821..7956    -  rep_origin     SV40 ori: SV40 origin of replication
   7980..8002    -  promoter       SV40 promoter (fragment): SV40 enhancer and early promoter
   8009..8048    +  CDS            lacI (fragment): lac repressor; lacI; The lac repressor binds to the lac operator to inhibit transcription in E. coli. This inhibition can be relieved by adding lactose or isopropyl-β-D-thiogalactopyranoside (IPTG).
   8061..8082    +  protein_bind   CAP binding site: CAP binding activates transcription in the presence of cAMP. E. coli catabolite activator protein
   8097..8127    +  promoter       lac promoter: promoter for the E. coli lac operon
   8135..8151    +  protein_bind   lac operator: The lac repressor binds to the lac operator to inhibit transcription in E. coli. This inhibition can be relieved by adding lactose or isopropyl-β-D-thiogalactopyranoside (IPTG). lac repressor encoded by lacI
