[The description below was written by a language model from this plasmid's Addgene catalogue record and pLannotate feature annotations shown in this document.]
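Description:
CL20_mEGFP_FOidr_173 is a mammalian expression plasmid built on the CL20 backbone. The feature table shows CL20 to be an HIV-1-derived, self-inactivating lentiviral transfer vector, although the catalogue lists it only as "Mammalian Expression". It is maintained in E. coli through a high-copy ColE1/pUC-type origin and the β-lactamase (AmpR) gene for ampicillin selection. The use of a recombination-deficient strain such as NEB Stable is consistent with the repeated LTR sequences. No mammalian drug-selection marker is annotated.

The lentiviral cassette begins with a CMV enhancer fused to a truncated 5' LTR, which would drive Tat-independent transcription of the vector genome in packaging cells. This is followed by the Ψ packaging signal with a gag fragment, the cPPT/CTS element, and the Rev response element for nuclear export of the unspliced RNA. An internal CMV enhancer/promoter then drives the payload. The payload is monomeric EGFP fused to the N terminus of FOidr_173, an unmutated human intrinsically disordered region derived from the SAFB2_SAFB fusion protein. The depositor notes it as residues 1–419, and the annotation matches a SAFB2 fragment of corresponding length. The cassette ends in a ΔU3 3' LTR followed by a rabbit β-globin polyadenylation signal. Short fragments annotated as TRE, nef, vif, Rev, lacI and SV40 elements appear to be backbone remnants rather than functional parts.

The construct is intended for expressing the fluorescently tagged IDR in mammalian cells, by transfection or potentially by lentiviral transduction. The associated study examined links between protein condensate formation and RNA biology, so the mEGFP tag presumably serves to visualise the IDR's localisation and behaviour in cells.
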