Addgene plasmid #244725: CL20_mEGFP_FOidr_173
Purpose: Express mEGFP-tagged intrinsically disordered protein (IDR), FOidr_173, derived from human fusion protein SAFB2_SAFB
Depositing lab: Richard Kriwacki. Depositing organization: St. Jude Children's Research Hospital. Publication: Proteome-wide computational analyses reveal links between protein condensate formation and RNA biology. Maiti S, Tripathi S, Baggett DW, Phillips AH, Park CG, Wang J, Wahiduzzaman, Freyaldenhoven WT, Kinger S, Pioso BJ, Bollinger JC, Somjee R, Lang B, Babu MM, Kriwacki RW. Sci Adv. 2025 Dec 5;11(49):eady1420. doi: 10.1126/sciadv.ady1420. Epub 2025 Dec 3. PubMed 41337585.
Backbone
  Vector backbone: CL20
  Vector type: Mammalian Expression
Growth in bacteria
  Bacterial resistance: Ampicillin, 100 μg/mL
  Growth temperature: 37°C
  Growth strain: NEB Stable
  Copy number: High Copy
Gene/Insert
  Gene/Insert name: FOidr_173
  Species: H. sapiens (human)
  Mutation: Unmutated
  Tag / fusion protein: monomeric EGFP (N terminal on insert)
  Cloning method: Restriction Enzyme; 5′ cloning site Unknown (unknown if destroyed)
Terms and licenses: Academic/Nonprofit Terms; Industry Terms: Not Available to Industry
Depositor comments: SAFB2_SAFB_1_419
How to cite: CL20_mEGFP_FOidr_173 was a gift from Richard Kriwacki (Addgene plasmid # 244725 ; http://n2t.net/addgene:244725 ; RRID:Addgene_244725)
